>Addgene plasmid #235114 | VN1264 pB2Hws_v28_pLWeakRBS_TIR371_cI-Asf1B+rpoA-IP3mut3A_Ddcm_WeaKRBS_TIR51_KanR | addgene full sequence | sequence record 485026 | Addgene NGS Result
GGCAGCATCACCCGACGCACTTTGCGCCGAATAAATACCTGTGACGGAAGATCACTTCGCAGAATAAATA
AATCCTGGTGTCCCTGTTGATACCGGGAAGCCCTGGGCCAACTTTTGGCGAAAATGAGACGTTGATCGGC
ACGTAAGAGGTTCCAACTTTCACCATAATGAAATAAGATCACTACCGGGCGTATTTTTTGAGTTATCGAG
ATTTTCAGGAGCTAAGGAAGCTAAAATGGAGAAAAAAATCACTGGATATACCACCGTTGATATATCCCAA
TGGCATCGTAAAGAACATTTTGAGGCATTTCAGTCAGTTGCTCAATGTACCTATAACCAGACCGTTCAGC
TGGATATTACGGCCTTTTTAAAGACCGTAAAGAAAAATAAGCACAAGTTTTATCCGGCCTTTATTCACAT
TCTTGCCCGCCTGATGAATGCTCATCCGGAATTCCGTATGGCAATGAAAGACGGTGAGCTGGTGATATGG
GATAGTGTTCACCCTTGTTACACCGTTTTCCATGAGCAAACTGAAACGTTTTCATCGCTCTGGAGTGAAT
ACCACGACGATTTCCGGCAGTTTCTACACATATATTCGCAAGATGTGGCGTGTTACGGTGAAAACCTGGC
CTATTTCCCTAAAGGGTTTATTGAGAATATGTTTTTCGTCTCAGCCAATCCCTGGGTGAGTTTCACCAGT
TTTGATTTAAACGTGGCCAATATGGACAACTTCTTCGCCCCCGTTTTCACCATGGGCAAATATTATACGC
AAGGCGACAAGGTGCTGATGCCGCTGGCGATTCAGGTTCATCATGCCGTTTGTGATGGCTTCCATGTCGG
CAGAATGCTTAATGAATTACAACAGTACTGCGATGAGTGGCAGGGCGGGGCGTAATTTTTTTAAGGCAGT
TATTGGTGCCCTTAAACGCCTGGTTGCTACGCCTGAATAAGTGATAATAAGCGGATGAATGGCAGAAATT
CGAAAGCAAATTCGACCCGGTCGTCGGTTCAGGGCAGGGTCGTTAAATAGCCGCTTATGTCTATTGCTGG
TTTACCGGTTTATTGACTACCGGAAGCAGTGTGACCGTGTGCTTCTCAAATGCCTGAGGCCAGTTTGCTC
AGGCTCTCCCCGTGGAGGTAATAATTGACGATATGATCATTTATTCTGCCTCCCAGAGCCTGATAAAAAC
GGTTAGCGCTTCGTTAATACAGATGTAGGTGTTCCACAGGGTAGCCAGCAGCATCCTGCGATGCAGATCT
GTAAGGTAAGAGCTCTTATCAGTTATCCCAATTGATATGGAAGCGGGTAACACGCGGATTGGATGCCAGA
ATGTTGCGTTGCAGCTGACTAAAATCCGGTTTCATCGGCGGATTTTCACGCAGTTCCGGGTTCAGGTATT
CATTGTTAACGTAATAACCCACGCGGATGAATTCCTGGCCGTGATACGTGCAGGTAATCAGAACCACCGT
GACACCAACTGCGTCGGTTTCCGGAATCAGCGACGGGTTCGGAGCATCTGCTTGGAAAACAAACATATGA
CGACCTGCCGGGACCGGGCCCACCAGGACTGAGTCCAGGATCTGATCAAATTCTTCAGATTCCGCGCTGC
CCACATAGATAATTTTCCATTCCAGGTCATCGGCCAGCGCTTCGGAACATTCAAACGAGATTTCAAAGCG
GAACGGGCTATGGAACGGGGACGGATTTTCCAGCACTGCCACATTCAGCACCGAGACTTTCGCCATTGCG
GTACCGCCAAACGTCTCTTCAGGCCACTGACTAGCGATAACTTTCCCCACAACGGAACAACTCTCATTGC
ATGGGATCATTGGGTACTGTGGGTTTAGTGGTTGTAAAAACACCTGACCGCTATCCCTGATCAGTTTCTT
GAAGGTAAACTCATCACCCCCAAGTCTGGCTATGCAGAAATCACCTGGCTCAACAGCCTGCTCAGGGTCA
ACGAGAATTAACATTCCGTCAGGAAAGCTTGGCTTGGAGCCTGTTGGTGCGGTCATGGAATTACCTTCAA
CCTCAAGCCAGAATGCAGAATCACTGGCTTTTTTGGTTGTGCTTACCCATCTCTCCGCATCACCTTTGGT
AAAGGTTCTAAGCTCAGGTGAGAACATCCCTGCCTGAACATGAGAAAAAACAGGGTACTCATACTCACTT
CTAAGTGACGGCTGCATACTAACCGCTTCATACATCTCGTAGATTTCTCTGGCGATTGAAGGGCTAAATT
CTTCAACGCTAACTTTGAGAATTTTTGCAAGCAATGCGGCGTTATAAGCATTTAATGCATTGATGCCATT
AAATAAAGCACCAACGCCTGACTGCCCCATCCCCATCTTGTCTGCGACAGACGGCTGGGATAAGCCAAGT
TCATTTTTCTTTTTTTCATAAATTGCTTTAAGGCGACGTGCGTCCTCAAGCTGCTCTTGTGTTAATGGTT
TCTTTTTTGTGCTCATTATATGACCTAGCGAGCTGGTCTACTTAAGTGCTAGCAGTATCTCTATCACTGA
TAGGGATGTCAAGCGCGCTTGAAGAGATAAATTGCACTGAAATCTAGATGTCTCCAGACCGCTAGTAGAC
GAGTCCATGTCTCGAGAGCGAGGCTCTTCAAGCTCGCAAAATTGCTCTTCAAGCTCGCAAAAAACCCCGC
CCCTGACAGGGCGGGGTTTTTTCGCGTTCGATCCCGCGAAATTTAATTAACCAACACCGCCAGAGATACA
TTAGGCACCGGCGGCTTGACACTTTATGCTTCCGGCTCGGATACTGTGTGGATTTGACAGCGGCAGGTAC
GATGAGCCATATTCAACGGGAAACGTCTTGCTCTAGGCCGCGATTAAATTCCAACATGGATGCTGATTTA
TATGGGTATAAATGGGCCCGCGATAATGTCGGGCAATCAGGTGCGACAATCTATCGATTGTATGGGAAGC
CCGATGCGCCAGAGTTGTTTCTGAAACATGGCAAAGGTAGCGTTGCCAATGATGTTACAGATGAGATGGT
CAGACTAAACTGGCTGACGGAATTTATGCCTCTTCCGACCATCAAGCATTTTATCCGTACTCCTGATGAT
GCATGGTTACTCACCACTGCGATCCCCGGGAAAACAGCATTCCAGGTATTAGAAGAATATCCTGATTCAG
GTGAAAATATTGTTGATGCGCTGGCAGTGTTCCTGCGCCGGTTGCATTCGATTCCTGTTTGTAATTGTCC
TTTTAACAGCGATCGCGTATTTCGTCTCGCTCAGGCGCAATCACGAATGAATAACGGTTTGGTTGATGCG
AGTGATTTTGATGACGAGCGTAATGGCTGGCCTGTTGAACAAGTCTGGAAAGAAATGCATAAACTTTTGC
CATTCTCACCGGATTCAGTCGTCACTCATGGTGATTTCTCACTTGATAACCTTATTTTTGACGAGGGGAA
ATTAATAGGTTGTATTGATGTTGGACGAGTCGGAATCGCAGACCGATACCAGGATCTTGCCATCCTATGG
AACTGCCTCGGTGAGTTTTCTCCTTCATTACAGAAACGGCTTTTTCAAAAATATGGTATTGATAATCCTG
ATATGAATAAATTGCAGTTTCATTTGATGCTCGATGAGTTTTTCTAAGACTAGTGAATTAATTCATGAGC
GGATACATATTTGAATGTATTTAGAAAAATAAACAAATAGGGGTTCCGCGCACATTTCCCCGAAAAGTGC
CACCTAAATTGTAAGCGTTAATATTTTGTTAAAATTCGCGTTAAATTTTTGTTAAATCAGCTCATTTTTT
AACCAATAGGCCGAAATCGGCAAAATCCCTTATAAATCAAAAGAATAGACCGAGATAGGGT
[37 nt withheld, positions 3842-3878]
AAAGAACGTGGACTCCAACGTCAAAGG
[49 nt withheld, positions 3906-3954]
T
[41 nt withheld, positions 3956-3996]
T
[49 nt withheld, positions 3998-4046]
G
[122 nt withheld, positions 4048-4169]
AGATCTAAATAATAAAAAAGCCGGATTAATAATCTGGCTTTTTATATTCTCTCTCTAGTATATAAACGCA
GAAAGGCCCACCCGAAGGTGAGCCAGTGTGACGAACCCCCGCCTCAGAGTGGGAAAGCTAGAAATATTTT
ATCTGATTAATAAGATGATCTTCTTGAGATCGTTTTGGTCTGCGCGTAATCTCTTGCTCTGAAAACGAAA
AAACCGCCTTGCAGGGCGGTTTTTCGAAGGTTCTCTGAGCTACCAACTCTTTGAACCGAGGTAACTGGCT
TGGAGGAGCGCAGTCACCAAAACTTGTCCTTTCAGTTTAGCCTTAACCGGCGCATGACTTCAAGACTAAC
TCCTCTAAATCAATTACCAGTGGCTGCTGCCAGTGGTGCTTTTGCATGTCTTTCCGGGTTGGACTCAAGA
CGATAGTTACCGGATAAGGCGCAGCGGTCGGACTGAACGGGGGGTTCGTGCATACAGTCCAGCTTGGAGC
GAACTGCCTACCCGGAACTGAGTGTCAGGCGTGGAATGAGACAAACGCGGCCATAACAGCGGAATGACAC
CGGTAAACCGAAAGGCAGGAACAGGAGAGCGCACGAGGGAGCCGCCAGGGGGAAACGCCTGGTATCTTTA
TAGTCCTGTCGGGTTTCGCCACCACTGATTTGAGCGTCAGATTTCGTGATGCTTGTCAGGGGGGCGGAGC
CTATGGAAAAACGGCTTTGCCGCGGCCCTCTCACTTCCCTGTTAAGTATCTTCCTGGCATCTTCCAGGAA
ATCTCCGCCCCGTTCGTAAGCCATTTCCGCTCTCCGCAGTCGAACGACCGAGCGTAGCGAGTCAGTGCGA
ACGATCAAAAATAAGTGCCTTCCCATCAAAAAAATATTGACAACATAAAAAACTTTGTGTTATACTTGTA
ACGCTACATGGAGATTAACTCAATCTAGCTAGAGAGGCTTTACACTTTATGCTTCCGGCTCGTATAATGT
GTGGAATTGTGAGCGGATAACAATTTCACACAGGAAACAGCTATGACCATGATTACGGATTCACTGGAAC
TCTAGACCAAAGAGAGGACACAATGCAGGGTTCTGTGACAGAGTTTCTAAAACCGCGCCTGGTTGATATC
GAGCAAGTGAGTTCGACGCACGCCAAGGTGACCCTTGAGCCTTTAGAGCGTGGCTTTGGCCATACTCTGG
GTAACGCACTGCGCCGTATTCTGCTCTCATCGATGCCGGGTTGCGCGGTGACCGAGGTTGAGATTGATGG
TGTACTACATGAGTACAGCACCAAAGAAGGCGTTCAGGAAGATATCCTGGAAATCCTGCTCAACCTGAAA
GGGCTGGCGGTGAGAGTTCAGGGCAAAGATGAAGTTATTCTTACCTTGAATAAATCTGGCATTGGCCCTG
TGACTGCAGCCGATATCACCCACGACGGTGATGTCGAAATCGTCAAGCCGCAGCACGTGATCTGCCACCT
GACCGATGAGAACGCGTCTATTAGCATGCGTATCAAAGTTCAGCGCGGTCGTGGTTATGTGCCGGCTTCT
ACCCGAATTCATTCGGAAGAAGATGAGCGCCCAATCGGCCGTCTGCTGGTCGACGCATGCTACAGCCCTG
TGGAGCGTATTGCCTACAATGTTGAAGCAGCGCGTGTAGAACAGCGTACCGACCTGGACAAGCTGGTCAT
CGAAATGGAAACCAACGGCACAATCGATCCTGAAGAGGCGATTCGTCGTGCGGCAACCATTCTGGCTGAA
CAACTGGAAGCTTTCGTTGACTTACGTGATGTACGTCAGCCTGAAGTGAAAGAAGAGAAACCAGAGGCGG
CCGCAGCAAGCACCGAAAGAAAATGGGCAGAAGCAGCACGTCGTGCACGTGGTGCCGGTGGTGTTACCCT
CAATGGTGCAGGTTGAGGATCCTCTACGCCGGACGCACTCGGTTCCAAAAAAAAAAAAAAAGACGCTGAA
AAGCGTCTTTTTTTTTTTTGGTCCCCACTGGAGCACCTCAAAAACACCATCATACACTAAATCAGTAAGT
T
Features (pLannotate 1.2.2; 18 found; start..end, strand, type, name):
    133..235     +  promoter       cat promoter: promoter of the E. coli cat gene encoding chloramphenicol acetyltransferase
    236..895     +  CDS            CmR: chloramphenicol acetyltransferase; cat; confers resistance to chloramphenicol
   1194..1268    -  CDS            YPB2_ECOLX (fragment): Protein predicted: Swiss-Prot protein existence level 4. From Escherichia coli.
   1282..1746    -  CDS            ASF1B (fragment): ASF1B_HUMAN - Experimental evidence at protein level: Swiss-Prot protein existence level 1. Histone chaperone that facilitates histone deposition and histone exchange and removal during nucleosome assembly and disassembly. Cooperates with chromatin assembly factor 1 (CAF-1) to promote replication-dependent chromatin assembly. Does not participate in replication-independent nucleosome deposition which is mediated by ASF1A and HIRA. Required for spermatogenesis. From Homo sapiens (Human).
   1756..2466    -  CDS            λ repressor: phage λ repressor; cI
   2503..2532    -  promoter       PLtetO-1 promoter (fragment): modified phage lambda PL promoter with tet operator sites (Lutz and Bujard, 1997)
   2749..2769    +  promoter       lac UV5 promoter (fragment): E. coli lac promoter with an "up" mutation
   2802..3617    +  CDS            KanR: aminoglycoside phosphotransferase; aph(3')-Ia; confers resistance to kanamycin in bacteria or G418 (Geneticin®) in eukaryotes
   3633..3690    -  promoter       AmpR promoter (fragment): bla
   3716..4169    -  rep_origin     f1 ori (sequence partly withheld): f1 bacteriophage origin of replication; arrow indicates direction of (+) strand synthesis
   4236..4263    -  terminator     T7Te terminator: phage T7 early transcription terminator
   4333..4878    +  rep_origin     p15A ori: Plasmids containing the medium-copy-number p15A origin of replication can be propagated in E. coli cells that contain a second plasmid with the ColE1 origin.
   4966..5006    +  rep_origin     RSF ori (fragment): Plasmids containing the RSF 1030 origin of replication can be propagated in E. coli cells that contain additional plasmids with compatible origins.
   5118..5148    +  promoter       lac UV5 promoter: E. coli lac promoter with an "up" mutation
   5156..5172    +  protein_bind   lac operator: The lac repressor binds to the lac operator to inhibit transcription in E. coli. This inhibition can be relieved by adding lactose or isopropyl-β-D-thiogalactopyranoside (IPTG). lac repressor encoded by lacI
   5192..5216    +  CDS            lacZα (fragment): LacZα fragment of β-galactosidase; lacZ fragment
   5242..5985    +  CDS            rpoA (fragment): RPOA_ECO24 - Experimental evidence at protein level: Swiss-Prot protein existence level 1. DNA-dependent RNA polymerase catalyzes the transcription of DNA into RNA using the four ribonucleoside triphosphates as substrates. From Escherichia coli O139:H28 (strain E24377A / ETEC).
   6154..12      -  mobile_element IS1 (fragment) (across the origin): prokaryotic transposable element IS1
