[The description below was written by a language model from this plasmid's Addgene catalogue record and pLannotate feature annotations shown in this document.]
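Description:
VN1264 pB2Hws_v28 is a single-plasmid quantitative bacterial two-hybrid (qB2H) construct built on a pAC backbone for use in E. coli. It replicates from a p15A origin (catalogued as low copy), also carries an f1 origin, and is maintained by chloramphenicol selection through a cat promoter–CmR cassette. The record notes that it is grown in a dedicated host strain, SB39, so the system may depend on that genetic background.

The plasmid encodes both hybrid partners and the reporter. On one strand, a PLtetO-1-type promoter drives the phage λ cI repressor fused in frame to human ASF1B, a histone chaperone; the annotated ASF1B fragment and the 483 bp insert size indicate that only part of the protein is present. Elsewhere, a lacUV5 promoter with a lac operator (listed as lpp+lacUV5) drives a fragment of the E. coli RNA polymerase α subunit (rpoA), to which the 93 bp synthetic peptide IP3mut3A is fused at its C-terminal side. This short insert is not annotated in the feature table. The catalogue's tag field reads "cI_E34P-rpoA", whereas the plasmid name and features place cI on Asf1B and rpoA on IP3mut3A.

In this type of assay, the DNA-bound cI fusion recruits RNA polymerase through the bait–prey interaction with the rpoA fusion, activating a weak test promoter. Here a partial lacUV5 promoter lies upstream of KanR, consistent with the note that kanamycin resistance depends on interaction strength. The "WeakRBS" and "TIR" terms in the name suggest tuned translation initiation for the cI fusion and KanR. The construct is used to quantify the Asf1B–IP3mut3A interaction.
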