Addgene plasmid #235114: VN1264 pB2Hws_v28_pLWeakRBS_TIR371_cI-Asf1B+rpoA-IP3mut3A_Ddcm_WeaKRBS_TIR51_KanR
Purpose: Quantitative bacterial two-hybrid (qB2H). Expresses Asf1B and IP3mut3A.
Depositing lab: Oscar Ramos. Depositing organization: Commissariat Energie Atomique (CEA), Saclay. Publication: Optimized Quantitative Bacterial Two-Hybrid (qB2H) for Protein-Protein Interaction Assessment. Guyot A, Maillard E, Ferreira-Pinto K, Plancon-Arnould L, Nadaradjane AA, Guerois R, Ochsenbein F, Martin L, Ramos OHP. Comput Struct Biotechnol J. 2026 May 25;35(1):0098. doi: 10.34133/csbj.0098. eCollection 2026. PubMed 42199375.
Backbone
  Vector backbone: pAC
  Backbone size w/o insert (bp): 5639
  Vector type: Bacterial Expression, Synthetic Biology ; Quantitative bacterial two-hybrid (qB2H)
Growth in bacteria
  Bacterial resistance: Chloramphenicol, 25 μg/mL
  Growth temperature: 37°C
  Growth strain: SB39 (Addgene #235121)
  Growth instructions: Resistant to kanamycin (dependent on the interaction strength)
  Copy number: Low Copy
Gene/Insert 1
  Gene/Insert name: Asf1B (alt names: Anti-silencing function protein 1 homolog B; CCG1-interacting factor A-II)
  Species: H. sapiens (human)
  Insert size (bp): 483
  Entrez Gene: ASF1B (a.k.a. CIA-II)
  Promoter: LtetO
  Cloning method: Restriction Enzyme; 5′ cloning site Acc65I (not destroyed); 3′ cloning site SacI (not destroyed)
  Sequencing primers: 5′ GATCAGGGATAGCGGTCAGG; 3′ TCCCCGTGGAGGTAATAATTGAC
Gene/Insert 2
  Gene/Insert name: IP3mut3A
  Species: Synthetic
  Insert size (bp): 93
  Promoter: lpp+lacUV5
  Tag / fusion protein: cI_E34P-rpoA (N terminal on insert)
  Cloning method: Restriction Enzyme; 5′ cloning site NotI (not destroyed); 3′ cloning site BamHI (not destroyed)
  Sequencing primers: 5′ GAACAGCGTACCGACCTGGAC; 3′ AAGTTGGCCCAGGGCT
Terms and licenses: Academic/Nonprofit Terms; Industry Terms: Not Available to Industry
Depositor comments: Please note that this plasmid may require a unique bacterial strain, so make sure to confirm that you can also obtain the appropriate growth strain. Please contact us or contact our distributors if you have any questions. Please visit https://doi.org/10.1101/2025.10.29.680610 for bioRxiv preprint.
How to cite: VN1264 pB2Hws_v28_pLWeakRBS_TIR371_cI-Asf1B+rpoA-IP3mut3A_Ddcm_WeaKRBS_TIR51_KanR was a gift from Oscar Ramos (Addgene plasmid # 235114 ; http://n2t.net/addgene:235114 ; RRID:Addgene_235114)
