>Addgene plasmid #235114 | VN1264 pB2Hws_v28_pLWeakRBS_TIR371_cI-Asf1B+rpoA-IP3mut3A_Ddcm_WeaKRBS_TIR51_KanR | depositor partial sequence | sequence record 462578 | cI_E34P-Asf1B
ATGAGCACAAAAAAGAAACCATTAACACAAGAGCAGCTTGAGGACGCACGTCGCCTTAAAGCAATTTATG
AAAAAAAGAAAAATGAACTTGGCTTATCCCAGCCGTCTGTCGCAGACAAGATGGGGATGGGGCAGTCAGG
CGTTGGTGCTTTATTTAATGGCATCAATGCATTAAATGCTTATAACGCCGCATTGCTTGCAAAAATTCTC
AAAGTTAGCGTTGAAGAATTTAGCCCTTCAATCGCCAGAGAAATCTACGAGATGTATGAAGCGGTTAGTA
TGCAGCCGTCACTTAGAAGTGAGTATGAGTACCCTGTTTTTTCTCATGTTCAGGCAGGGATGTTCTCACC
TGAGCTTAGAACCTTTACCAAAGGTGATGCGGAGAGATGGGTAAGCACAACCAAAAAAGCCAGTGATTCT
GCATTCTGGCTTGAGGTTGAAGGTAATTCCATGACCGCACCAACAGGCTCCAAGCCAAGCTTTCCTGACG
GAATGTTAATTCTCGTTGACCCTGAGCAGGCTGTTGAGCCAGGTGATTTCTGCATAGCCAGACTTGGGGG
TGATGAGTTTACCTTCAAGAAACTGATCAGGGATAGCGGTCAGGTGTTTTTACAACCACTAAACCCACAG
TACCCAATGATCCCATGCAATGAGAGTTGTTCCGTTGTGGGGAAAGTTATCGCTAGTCAGTGGCCTGAAG
AGACGTTTGGCGGTACCGCAATGGCGAAAGTCTCGGTGCTGAATGTGGCAGTGCTGGAAAATCCGTCCCC
GTTCCATAGCCCGTTCCGCTTTGAAATCTCGTTTGAATGTTCCGAAGCGCTGGCCGATGACCTGGAATGG
AAAATTATCTATGTGGGCAGCGCGGAATCTGAAGAATTTGATCAGATCCTGGACTCAGTCCTGGTGGGCC
CGGTCCCGGCAGGTCGTCATATGTTTGTTTTCCAAGCAGATGCTCCGAACCCGTCGCTGATTCCGGAAAC
CGACGCAGTTGGTGTCACGGTGGTTCTGATTACCTGCACGTATCACGGCCAGGAATTCATCCGCGTGGGT
TATTACGTTAACAATGAATACCTGAACCCGGAACTGCGTGAAAATCCGCCGATGAAACCGGATTTTAGTC
AGCTGCAACGCAACATTCTGGCATCCAATCCGCGTGTTACCCGCTTCCATATCAATTGGGATAACTGA
