>Addgene plasmid #235114 | VN1264 pB2Hws_v28_pLWeakRBS_TIR371_cI-Asf1B+rpoA-IP3mut3A_Ddcm_WeaKRBS_TIR51_KanR | depositor partial sequence | sequence record 462579 | RpoA-IP3mut3A
ATGCAGGGTTCTGTGACAGAGTTTCTAAAACCGCGCCTGGTTGATATCGAGCAAGTGAGTTCGACGCACG
CCAAGGTGACCCTTGAGCCTTTAGAGCGTGGCTTTGGCCATACTCTGGGTAACGCACTGCGCCGTATTCT
GCTCTCATCGATGCCGGGTTGCGCGGTGACCGAGGTTGAGATTGATGGTGTACTACATGAGTACAGCACC
AAAGAAGGCGTTCAGGAAGATATCCTGGAAATCCTGCTCAACCTGAAAGGGCTGGCGGTGAGAGTTCAGG
GCAAAGATGAAGTTATTCTTACCTTGAATAAATCTGGCATTGGCCCTGTGACTGCAGCCGATATCACCCA
CGACGGTGATGTCGAAATCGTCAAGCCGCAGCACGTGATCTGCCACCTGACCGATGAGAACGCGTCTATT
AGCATGCGTATCAAAGTTCAGCGCGGTCGTGGTTATGTGCCGGCTTCTACCCGAATTCATTCGGAAGAAG
ATGAGCGCCCAATCGGCCGTCTGCTGGTCGACGCATGCTACAGCCCTGTGGAGCGTATTGCCTACAATGT
TGAAGCAGCGCGTGTAGAACAGCGTACCGACCTGGACAAGCTGGTCATCGAAATGGAAACCAACGGCACA
ATCGATCCTGAAGAGGCGATTCGTCGTGCGGCAACCATTCTGGCTGAACAACTGGAAGCTTTCGTTGACT
TACGTGATGTACGTCAGCCTGAAGTGAAAGAAGAGAAACCAGAGGCGGCCGCAGCAAGCACCGAAAGAAA
ATGGGCAGAAGCAGCACGTCGTGCACGTGGTGCCGGTGGTGTTACCCTCAATGGTGCAGGTTGA
